Addgene plasmid #19068: pLenti PGK Puro DEST (w529-2)
Purpose: (Empty Backbone) 3rd gen lentiviral Gateway destination vector, expression, PGK promoter, Puro
Depositing lab: Eric Campeau & Paul Kaufman. Depositing organization: University of Massachusetts, Worcester. Publication: A versatile viral system for expression and depletion of proteins in mammalian cells. Campeau E, Ruhl VE, Rodier F, Smith CL, Rahmberg BL, Fuss JO, Campisi J, Yaswen P, Cooper PK, Kaufman PD.. PLoS One. 2009 Aug 6;4(8):e6529. 10.1371/journal.pone.0006529 PubMed 19657394.
Backbone
  Vector backbone: p156RRL-sinPPT-CMV-GFP-PRE/Nhe I
  Backbone size (bp): 9599
  Vector type: Mammalian Expression, Lentiviral
  Selectable markers: Puromycin
Growth in bacteria
  Bacterial resistance: Chloramphenicol and Ampicillin, 25 & 100 μg/mL
  Growth temperature: 37°C
  Growth strain: ccdB Survival
  Growth instructions: Also resistant to Chloramphinecol. DB3.1 or ccDB survival, 37oC
  Copy number: High Copy
Gene/Insert
  Gene/Insert name: None
  Cloning method: Restriction Enzyme
  Sequencing primers: 5′ PGKforw
Terms and licenses: Academic/Nonprofit Terms; Industry Terms: Not Available to Industry
How to cite: pLenti PGK Puro DEST (w529-2) was a gift from Eric Campeau & Paul Kaufman (Addgene plasmid # 19068 ; http://n2t.net/addgene:19068 ; RRID:Addgene_19068)
