[The description below was written by a language model from this plasmid's Addgene catalogue record and pLannotate feature annotations shown in this document.]
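Description:
pLenti PGK Puro DEST (w529-2) is an empty third-generation lentiviral Gateway destination vector of about 9.6 kb, built on the p156RRL-sinPPT-CMV-GFP-PRE backbone and intended for stable expression of a gene of interest in mammalian cells. In bacteria it replicates from a high-copy ColE1/pUC origin and carries an ampicillin resistance gene. An f1 origin, an SV40 origin and remnants of a pBluescript-type lac/T3/T7 region are also present. Because the Gateway cassette encodes the gyrase toxin CcdB along with chloramphenicol acetyltransferase, the unrecombined plasmid is additionally chloramphenicol resistant and has to be maintained in a ccdB-tolerant strain.

The viral transfer unit begins with an RSV promoter fused to a truncated HIV-1 5' LTR, which makes genomic RNA production Tat-independent. This is followed by the Ψ packaging signal with a gag fragment, the Rev response element and the cPPT/CTS. Downstream, a human PGK promoter sits in front of the attR1–CmR–ccdB–attR2 cassette. An LR recombination with an entry clone swaps that cassette for the desired open reading frame, placing it under PGK control, and loss of ccdB provides counter-selection for recombinants in standard strains. A WPRE follows the attR2 site to enhance transcript expression, after which a separate mouse PGK promoter drives puromycin N-acetyltransferase for selection of transduced cells. The unit ends at the 3' LTR, followed by an SV40 polyadenylation signal. One of the two feature tables annotates this LTR as the self-inactivating ΔU3 form, while the other labels it only as a truncated LTR. The two sequence records otherwise agree closely, differing by a few bases in length. No insert is present, and packaging functions must be supplied in trans.
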