Features (pLannotate 1.2.2; 34 found; start..end, strand, type, name):
     26..130     +  promoter       AmpR promoter: bla
    131..991     +  CDS            AmpR: β-lactamase; bla; confers resistance to ampicillin, carbenicillin, and related antibiotics
   1162..1750    +  rep_origin     ori: high-copy-number ColE1/pMB1/pBR322/pUC origin of replication
   1933..2025    +  CDS            lacI (fragment): lac repressor; lacI; The lac repressor binds to the lac operator to inhibit transcription in E. coli. This inhibition can be relieved by adding lactose or isopropyl-β-D-thiogalactopyranoside (IPTG).
   2038..2059    +  protein_bind   CAP binding site: CAP binding activates transcription in the presence of cAMP. E. coli catabolite activator protein
   2074..2104    +  promoter       lac promoter: promoter for the E. coli lac operon
   2112..2128    +  protein_bind   lac operator: The lac repressor binds to the lac operator to inhibit transcription in E. coli. This inhibition can be relieved by adding lactose or isopropyl-β-D-thiogalactopyranoside (IPTG). lac repressor encoded by lacI
   2173..2191    +  promoter       T3 promoter: promoter for bacteriophage T3 RNA polymerase
   2219..2445    +  promoter       RSV promoter: Rous sarcoma virus enhancer/promoter
   2446..2626    +  LTR            5' LTR (truncated): truncated 5' long terminal repeat (LTR) from HIV-1
   2673..2798    +  misc_feature   HIV-1 Ψ: packaging signal of human immunodeficiency virus type 1
   2782..3145    +  CDS            HIV-1 gag (fragment): gag protein from human immunodeficiency virus 1; gag
   3291..3524    +  misc_feature   RRE: The Rev response element (RRE) of HIV-1 allows for Rev-dependent mRNA export from the nucleus to the cytoplasm.
   3901..4001    +  CDS            Rev (fragment): human immunodeficiency virus 1 (HIV-1) Rev protein; rev; enhances nuclear export of unspliced and incompletely spliced viral mRNAs
   4020..4137    +  misc_feature   cPPT/CTS: central polypurine tract and central termination sequence of HIV-1
   4157..4180    -  misc_feature   MCS (fragment): pBluescript multiple cloning site
   4183..4693    +  promoter       hPGK promoter: human phosphoglycerate kinase 1 promoter
   4748..4872    +  protein_bind   attR1: mutant version of attR; recombination site for the Gateway® LR reaction LR Clonase™
   4897..4927    +  promoter       lac UV5 promoter: E. coli lac promoter with an "up" mutation
   4951..4980    +  promoter       cat promoter (fragment): promoter of the E. coli cat gene encoding chloramphenicol acetyltransferase
   4981..5640    +  CDS            CmR: chloramphenicol acetyltransferase; cat; confers resistance to chloramphenicol
   5819..5977    +  CDS            ccdA (fragment): CCDA_ECO57 - Also known as H, letA. Experimental evidence at protein level: Swiss-Prot protein existence level 1. Antitoxin component of a type II toxin-antitoxin (TA) system which inhibits the post-segregational killing (PSK) of plasmid-free cells, also referred to as a plasmid addiction system. Binds to and blocks the activity of CcdB; will also remove bound CcdB protein from the CcdB-GyrA complex by forming a CcdA-CcdB complex, a process termed rejuvenation. Functions as a transcriptional corepressor for the ccdAB operon, repression also requires CcdB (By similarity). From Escherichia coli
   5982..6284    +  CDS            ccdB: CCDB_ECOLI - Also known as G, letB, letD. Experimental evidence at protein level: Swiss-Prot protein existence level 1. Toxic component of a type II toxin-antitoxin (TA) system, functioning in plasmid maintainence. Responsible for the post- segregational killing (PSK) of plasmid-free cells, also referred to as a plasmid addiction system. Half-life of over 2 hours. Cell killing by CcdB is accompanied by filamentation, defects in chromosome and plasmid segregation, defects in cell division, formation of anucleate cells, decreased DNA synthesis and plasmid loss. Interferes with the activity of DN
   6328..6452    -  protein_bind   attR2: mutant version of attR; recombination site for the Gateway® LR reaction LR Clonase™
   6483..7071    +  misc_feature   WPRE: woodchuck hepatitis virus posttranscriptional regulatory element
   7085..7584    +  promoter       PGK promoter: mouse phosphoglycerate kinase 1 promoter
   7605..8204    +  CDS            PuroR: puromycin N-acetyltransferase; pac from Streptomyces alboniger; confers resistance to puromycin
   8272..8409    +  CDS            nef (fragment): NEF_HV1LA - Experimental evidence at protein level: Swiss-Prot protein existence level 1. Extracellular Nef protein targets CD4(+) T-lymphocytes for apoptosis by interacting with CXCR4 surface receptors. From Human immunodeficiency virus type 1 group M subtype B (isolate Lai) (HIV-1).
   8395..8575    +  LTR            5' LTR (truncated): truncated 5' long terminal repeat (LTR) from HIV-1
   8647..8768    +  polyA_signal   SV40 poly(A) signal: SV40 polyadenylation signal
   8808..8943    +  rep_origin     SV40 ori: SV40 origin of replication
   8964..8982    -  promoter       T7 promoter: promoter for bacteriophage T7 RNA polymerase
   8990..9145    +  CDS            lacZα (fragment): LacZα fragment of β-galactosidase; lacZ fragment
   9150..9578    +  rep_origin     f1 ori (sequence partly withheld): f1 bacteriophage origin of replication; arrow indicates direction of (+) strand synthesis
>Addgene plasmid #19068 | pLenti PGK Puro DEST (w529-2) | addgene full sequence | sequence record 457421 | Addgene NGS Result
AGGTGGCACTTTTCGGGGAAATGTGCGCGGAACCCCTATTTGTTTATTTTTCTAAATACATTCAAATATG
TATCCGCTCATGAGACAATAACCCTGATAAATGCTTCAATAATATTGAAAAAGGAAGAGTATGAGTATTC
AACATTTCCGTGTCGCCCTTATTCCCTTTTTTGCGGCATTTTGCCTTCCTGTTTTTGCTCACCCAGAAAC
GCTGGTGAAAGTAAAAGATGCTGAAGATCAGTTGGGTGCACGAGTGGGTTACATCGAACTGGATCTCAAC
AGCGGTAAGATCCTTGAGAGTTTTCGCCCCGAAGAACGTTTTCCAATGATGAGCACTTTTAAAGTTCTGC
TATGTGGCGCGGTATTATCCCGTATTGACGCCGGGCAAGAGCAACTCGGTCGCCGCATACACTATTCTCA
GAATGACTTGGTTGAGTACTCACCAGTCACAGAAAAGCATCTTACGGATGGCATGACAGTAAGAGAATTA
TGCAGTGCTGCCATAACCATGAGTGATAACACTGCGGCCAACTTACTTCTGACAACGATCGGAGGACCGA
AGGAGCTAACCGCTTTTTTGCACAACATGGGGGATCATGTAACTCGCCTTGATCGTTGGGAACCGGAGCT
GAATGAAGCCATACCAAACGACGAGCGTGACACCACGATGCCTGTAGCAATGGCAACAACGTTGCGCAAA
CTATTAACTGGCGAACTACTTACTCTAGCTTCCCGGCAACAATTAATAGACTGGATGGAGGCGGATAAAG
TTGCAGGACCACTTCTGCGCTCGGCCCTTCCGGCTGGCTGGTTTATTGCTGATAAATCTGGAGCCGGTGA
GCGTGGGTCTCGCGGTATCATTGCAGCACTGGGGCCAGATGGTAAGCCCTCCCGTATCGTAGTTATCTAC
ACGACGGGGAGTCAGGCAACTATGGATGAACGAAATAGACAGATCGCTGAGATAGGTGCCTCACTGATTA
AGCATTGGTAACTGTCAGACCAAGTTTACTCATATATACTTTAGATTGATTTAAAACTTCATTTTTAATT
TAAAAGGATCTAGGTGAAGATCCTTTTTGATAATCTCATGACCAAAATCCCTTAACGTGAGTTTTCGTTC
CACTGAGCGTCAGACCCCGTAGAAAAGATCAAAGGATCTTCTTGAGATCCTTTTTTTCTGCGCGTAATCT
GCTGCTTGCAAACAAAAAAACCACCGCTACCAGCGGTGGTTTGTTTGCCGGATCAAGAGCTACCAACTCT
TTTTCCGAAGGTAACTGGCTTCAGCAGAGCGCAGATACCAAATACTGTTCTTCTAGTGTAGCCGTAGTTA
GGCCACCACTTCAAGAACTCTGTAGCACCGCCTACATACCTCGCTCTGCTAATCCTGTTACCAGTGGCTG
CTGCCAGTGGCGATAAGTCGTGTCTTACCGGGTTGGACTCAAGACGATAGTTACCGGATAAGGCGCAGCG
GTCGGGCTGAACGGGGGGTTCGTGCACACAGCCCAGCTTGGAGCGAACGACCTACACCGAACTGAGATAC
CTACAGCGTGAGCTATGAGAAAGCGCCACGCTTCCCGAAGGGAGAAAGGCGGACAGGTATCCGGTAAGCG
GCAGGGTCGGAACAGGAGAGCGCACGAGGGAGCTTCCAGGGGGAAACGCCTGGTATCTTTATAGTCCTGT
CGGGTTTCGCCACCTCTGACTTGAGCGTCGATTTTTGTGATGCTCGTCAGGGGGGCGGAGCCTATGGAAA
AACGCCAGCAACGCGGCCTTTTTACGGTTCCTGGCCTTTTGCTGGCCTTTTGCTCACATGTTCTTTCCTG
CGTTATCCCCTGATTCTGTGGATAACCGTATTACCGCCTTTGAGTGAGCTGATACCGCTCGCCGCAGCCG
AACGACCGAGCGCAGCGAGTCAGTGAGCGAGGAAGCGGAAGAGCGCCCAATACGCAAACCGCCTCTCCCC
GCGCGTTGGCCGATTCATTAATGCAGCTGGCACGACAGGTTTCCCGACTGGAAAGCGGGCAGTGAGCGCA
ACGCAATTAATGTGAGTTAGCTCACTCATTAGGCACCCCAGGCTTTACACTTTATGCTTCCGGCTCGTAT
GTTGTGTGGAATTGTGAGCGGATAACAATTTCACACAGGAAACAGCTATGACCATGATTACGCCAAGCGC
GCAATTAACCCTCACTAAAGGGAACAAAAGCTGGAGCTGCAAGCTTAATGTAGTCTTATGCAATACTCTT
GTAGTCTTGCAACATGGTAACGATGAGTTAGCAACATGCCTTACAAGGAGAGAAAAAGCACCGTGCATGC
CGATTGGTGGAAGTAAGGTGGTACGATCGTGCCTTATTAGGAAGGCAACAGACGGGTCTGACATGGATTG
GACGAACCACTGAATTGCCGCATTGCAGAGATATTGTATTTAAGTGCCTAGCTCGATACATAAACGGGTC
TCTCTGGTTAGACCAGATCTGAGCCTGGGAGCTCTCTGGCTAACTAGGGAACCCACTGCTTAAGCCTCAA
TAAAGCTTGCCTTGAGTGCTTCAAGTAGTGTGTGCCCGTCTGTTGTGTGACTCTGGTAACTAGAGATCCC
TCAGACCCTTTTAGTCAGTGTGGAAAATCTCTAGCAGTGGCGCCCGAACAGGGACTTGAAAGCGAAAGGG
AAACCAGAGGAGCTCTCTCGACGCAGGACTCGGCTTGCTGAAGCGCGCACGGCAAGAGGCGAGGGGCGGC
GACTGGTGAGTACGCCAAAAATTTTGACTAGCGGAGGCTAGAAGGAGAGAGATGGGTGCGAGAGCGTCAG
TATTAAGCGGGGGAGAATTAGATCGCGATGGGAAAAAATTCGGTTAAGGCCAGGGGGAAAGAAAAAATAT
AAATTAAAACATATAGTATGGGCAAGCAGGGAGCTAGAACGATTCGCAGTTAATCCTGGCCTGTTAGAAA
CATCAGAAGGCTGTAGACAAATACTGGGACAGCTACAACCATCCCTTCAGACAGGATCAGAAGAACTTAG
ATCATTATATAATACAGTAGCAACCCTCTATTGTGTGCATCAAAGGATAGAGATAAAAGACACCAAGGAA
GCTTTAGACAAGATAGAGGAAGAGCAAAACAAAAGTAAGACCACCGCACAGCAAGCGGCCGCTGATCTTC
AGACCTGGAGGAGGAGATATGAGGGACAATTGGAGAAGTGAATTATATAAATATAAAGTAGTAAAAATTG
AACCATTAGGAGTAGCACCCACCAAGGCAAAGAGAAGAGTGGTGCAGAGAGAAAAAAGAGCAGTGGGAAT
AGGAGCTTTGTTCCTTGGGTTCTTGGGAGCAGCAGGAAGCACTATGGGCGCAGCGTCAATGACGCTGACG
GTACAGGCCAGACAATTATTGTCTGGTATAGTGCAGCAGCAGAACAATTTGCTGAGGGCTATTGAGGCGC
AACAGCATCTGTTGCAACTCACAGTCTGGGGCATCAAGCAGCTCCAGGCAAGAATCCTGGCTGTGGAAAG
ATACCTAAAGGATCAACAGCTCCTGGGGATTTGGGGTTGCTCTGGAAAACTCATTTGCACCACTGCTGTG
CCTTGGAATGCTAGTTGGAGTAATAAATCTCTGGAACAGATTTGGAATCACACGACCTGGATGGAGTGGG
ACAGAGAAATTAACAATTACACAAGCTTAATACACTCCTTAATTGAAGAATCGCAAAACCAGCAAGAAAA
GAATGAACAAGAATTATTGGAATTAGATAAATGGGCAAGTTTGTGGAATTGGTTTAACATAACAAATTGG
CTGTGGTATATAAAATTATTCATAATGATAGTAGGAGGCTTGGTAGGTTTAAGAATAGTTTTTGCTGTAC
TTTCTATAGTGAATAGAGTTAGGCAGGGATATTCACCATTATCGTTTCAGACCCACCTCCCAACCCCGAG
GGGACCCGACAGGCCCGAAGGAATAGAAGAAGAAGGTGGAGAGAGAGACAGAGACAGATCCATTCGATTA
GTGAACGGATCTCGACGGTATCGGTTAACTTTTAAAAGAAAAGGGGGGATTGGGGGGTACAGTGCAGGGG
AAAGAATAGTAGACATAATAGCAACAGACATACAAACTAAAGAATTACAAAAACAAATTACAAAAATTCA
AAATTTTATCGATCACGAGACTAGCCTCGAGAAGCTTGATATCGAATTCCACGGGGTTGGGGTTGCGCCT
TTTCCAAGGCAGCCCTGGGTTTGCGCAGGGACGCGGCTGCTCTGGGCGTGGTTCCGGGAAACGCAGCGGC
GCCGACCCTGGGTCTCGCACATTCTTCACGTCCGTTCGCAGCGTCACCCGGATCTTCGCCGCTACCCTTG
TGGGCCCCCCGGCGACGCTTCCTGCTCCGCCCCTAAGTCGGGAAGGTTCCTTGCGGTTCGCGGCGTGCCG
GACGTGACAAACGGAAGCCGCACGTCTCACTAGTACCCTCGCAGACGGACAGCGCCAGGGAGCAATGGCA
GCGCGCCGACCGCGATGGGCTGTGGCCAATAGCGGCTGCTCAGCAGGGCGCGCCGAGAGCAGCGGCCGGG
AAGGGGCGGTGCGGGAGGCGGGGTGTGGGGCGGTAGTGTGGGCCCTGTTCCTGCCCGCGCGGTGTTCCGC
ATTCTGCAAGCCTCCGGAGCGCACGTCGGCAGTCGGCTCCCTCGTTGACCGAATCACCGACCTCTCTCCC
CAGGGGGATCCACCGGTTCGTCGACTAGTCCAGTGTGGTGGAATTCTGCAGATATCAACAAGTTTGTACA
AAAAAGCTGAACGAGAAACGTAAAATGATATAAATATCAATATATTAAATTAGATTTTGCATAAAAAACA
GACTACATAATACTGTAAAACACAACATATCCAGTCACTATGGCGGCCGCATTAGGCACCCCAGGCTTTA
CACTTTATGCTTCCGGCTCGTATAATGTGTGGATTTTGAGTTAGGATCCGTCGAGATTTTCAGGAGCTAA
GGAAGCTAAAATGGAGAAAAAAATCACTGGATATACCACCGTTGATATATCCCAATGGCATCGTAAAGAA
CATTTTGAGGCATTTCAGTCAGTTGCTCAATGTACCTATAACCAGACCGTTCAGCTGGATATTACGGCCT
TTTTAAAGACCGTAAAGAAAAATAAGCACAAGTTTTATCCGGCCTTTATTCACATTCTTGCCCGCCTGAT
GAATGCTCATCCGGAATTCCGTATGGCAATGAAAGACGGTGAGCTGGTGATATGGGATAGTGTTCACCCT
TGTTACACCGTTTTCCATGAGCAAACTGAAACGTTTTCATCGCTCTGGAGTGAATACCACGACGATTTCC
GGCAGTTTCTACACATATATTCGCAAGATGTGGCGTGTTACGGTGAAAACCTGGCCTATTTCCCTAAAGG
GTTTATTGAGAATATGTTTTTCGTCTCAGCCAATCCCTGGGTGAGTTTCACCAGTTTTGATTTAAACGTG
GCCAATATGGACAACTTCTTCGCCCCCGTTTTCACCATGGGCAAATATTATACGCAAGGCGACAAGGTGC
TGATGCCGCTGGCGATTCAGGTTCATCATGCCGTTTGTGATGGCTTCCATGTCGGCAGAATGCTTAATGA
ATTACAACAGTACTGCGATGAGTGGCAGGGCGGGGCGTAAAGATCTGGATCCGGCTTACTAAAAGCCAGA
TAACAGTATGCGTATTTGCGCGCTGATTTTTGCGGTATAAGAATATATACTGATATGTATACCCGAAGTA
TGTCAAAAAGAGGTATGCTATGAAGCAGCGTATTACAGTGACAGTTGACAGCGACAGCTATCAGTTGCTC
AAGGCATATATGATGTCAATATCTCCGGTCTGGTAAGCACAACCATGCAGAATGAAGCCCGTCGTCTGCG
TGCCGAACGCTGGAAAGCGGAAAATCAGGAAGGGATGGCTGAGGTCGCCCGGTTTATTGAAATGAACGGC
TCTTTTGCTGACGAGAACAGGGGCTGGTGAAATGCAGTTTAAGGTTTACACCTATAAAAGAGAGAGCCGT
TATCGTCTGTTTGTGGATGTACAGAGTGATATTATTGACACGCCCGGGCGACGGATGGTGATCCCCCTGG
CCAGTGCACGTCTGCTGTCAGATAAAGTCTCCCGTGAACTTTACCCGGTGGTGCATATCGGGGATGAAAG
CTGGCGCATGATGACCACCGATATGGCCAGTGTGCCGGTCTCCGTTATCGGGGAAGAAGTGGCTGATCTC
AGCCACCGCGAAAATGACATCAAAAACGCCATTAACCTGATGTTCTGGGGAATATAAATGTCAGGCTCCC
TTATACACAGCCAGTCTGCAGGTCGACCATAGTGACTGGATATGTTGTGTTTTACAGTATTATGTAGTCT
GTTTTTTATGCAAAATCTAATTTAATATATTGATATTTATATCATTTTACGTTTCTCGTTCAGCTTTCTT
GTACAAAGTGGTTGATATCCAGCACAGTGGCGGCCGCTCGACAATCAACCTCTGGATTACAAAATTTGTG
AAAGATTGACTGGTATTCTTAACTATGTTGCTCCTTTTACGCTATGTGGATACGCTGCTTTAATGCCTTT
GTATCATGCTATTGCTTCCCGTATGGCTTTCATTTTCTCCTCCTTGTATAAATCCTGGTTGCTGTCTCTT
TATGAGGAGTTGTGGCCCGTTGTCAGGCAACGTGGCGTGGTGTGCACTGTGTTTGCTGACGCAACCCCCA
CTGGTTGGGGCATTGCCACCACCTGTCAGCTCCTTTCCGGGACTTTCGCTTTCCCCCTCCCTATTGCCAC
GGCGGAACTCATCGCCGCCTGCCTTGCCCGCTGCTGGACAGGGGCTCGGCTGTTGGGCACTGACAATTCC
GTGGTGTTGTCGGGGAAGCTGACGTCCTTTCCATGGCTGCTCGCCTGTGTTGCCACCTGGATTCTGCGCG
GGACGTCCTTCTGCTACGTCCCTTCGGCCCTCAATCCAGCGGACCTTCCTTCCCGCGGCCTGCTGCCGGC
TCTGCGGCCTCTTCCGCGTCTTCGCCTTCGCCCTCAGACGAGTCGGATCTCCCTTTGGGCCGCCTCCCCG
CCTGGAATTCTACCGGGTAGGGGAGGCGCTTTTCCCAAGGCAGTCTGGAGCATGCGCTTTAGCAGCCCCG
CTGGGCACTTGGCGCTACACAAGTGGCCTCTGGCCTCGCACACATTCCACATCCACCGGTAGGCGCCAAC
CGGCTCCGTTCTTTGGTGGCCCCTTCGCGCCACCTTCTACTCCTCCCCTAGTCAGGAAGTTCCCCCCCGC
CCCGCAGCTCGCGTCGTGCAGGACGTGACAAATGGAAGTAGCACGTCTCACTAGTCTCGTGCAGATGGAC
AGCACCGCTGAGCAATGGAAGCGGGTAGGCCTTTGGGGCAGCGGCCAATAGCAGCTTTGCTCCTTCGCTT
TCTGGGCTCAGAGGCTGGGAAGGGGTGGGTCCGGGGGCGGGCTCAGGGGCGGGCTCAGGGGCGGGGCGGG
CGCCCGAAGGTCCTCCGGAGGCCCGGCATTCTGCACGCTTCAAAAGCGCACGTCTGCCGCGCTGTTCTCC
TCTTCCTCATCTCCGGGCCTTTCGACCTGCAGCCCAAGCTTACCATGACCGAGTACAAGCCCACGGTGCG
CCTCGCCACCCGCGACGACGTCCCCAGGGCCGTACGCACCCTCGCCGCCGCGTTCGCCGACTACCCCGCC
ACGCGCCACACCGTCGATCCGGACCGCCACATCGAGCGGGTCACCGAGCTGCAAGAACTCTTCCTCACGC
GCGTCGGGCTCGACATCGGCAAGGTGTGGGTCGCGGACGACGGCGCCGCGGTGGCGGTCTGGACCACGCC
GGAGAGCGTCGAAGCGGGGGCGGTGTTCGCCGAGATCGGCCCGCGCATGGCCGAGTTGAGCGGTTCCCGG
CTGGCCGCGCAGCAACAGATGGAAGGCCTCCTGGCGCCGCACCGGCCCAAGGAGCCCGCGTGGTTCCTGG
CCACCGTCGGCGTCTCGCCCGACCACCAGGGCAAGGGTCTGGGCAGCGCCGTCGTGCTCCCCGGAGTGGA
GGCGGCCGAGCGCGCCGGGGTGCCCGCCTTCCTGGAGACCTCCGCGCCCCGCAACCTCCCCTTCTACGAG
CGGCTCGGCTTCACCGTCACCGCCGACGTCGAGGTGCCCGAAGGACCGCGCACCTGGTGCATGACCCGCA
AGCCCGGTGCCTGACGCCCGCCCCACGACCCGCAGCGCCCGACCGAAAGGAGCGCACGACCCCATGCATC
TCGAGGGCCCGGTACCTTTAAGACCAATGACTTACAAGGCAGCTGTAGATCTTAGCCACTTTTTAAAAGA
AAAGGGGGGACTGGAAGGGCTAGCTCACTCCCAACGAAGACAAGATCTGCTTTTTGCTTGTACTGGGTCT
CTCTGGTTAGACCAGATCTGAGCCTGGGAGCTCTCTGGCTAACTAGGGAACCCACTGCTTAAGCCTCAAT
AAAGCTTGCCTTGAGTGCTTCAAGTAGTGTGTGCCCGTCTGTTGTGTGACTCTGGTAACTAGAGATCCCT
CAGACCCTTTTAGTCAGTGTGGAAAATCTCTAGCAGTAGTAGTTCATGTCATCTTATTATTCAGTATTTA
TAACTTGCAAAGAAATGAATATCAGAGAGTGAGAGGAACTTGTTTATTGCAGCTTATAATGGTTACAAAT
AAAGCAATAGCATCACAAATTTCACAAATAAAGCATTTTTTTCACTGCATTCTAGTTGTGGTTTGTCCAA
ACTCATCAATGTATCTTATCATGTCTGGCTCTAGCTATCCCGCCCCTAACTCCGCCCATCCCGCCCCTAA
CTCCGCCCAGTTCCGCCCATTCTCCGCCCCATGGCTGACTAATTTTTTTTATTTATGCAGAGGCCGAGGC
CGCCTCGGCCTCTGAGCTATTCCAGAAGTAGTGAGGAGGCTTTTTTGGAGGCCTAGGGACGTACCCAATT
CGCCCTATAGTGAGTCGTATTACGCGCGCTCACTGGCCGTCGTTTTACAACGTCGTGACTGGGAAAACCC
TGGCGTTACCCAACTTAATCGCCTTGCAGCACATCCCCCTTTCGCCAGCTGGCGTAATAGCGAAGAGGCC
CGCACCGATCGCCCTTCCCAACAGTTGCGCAGCCTGAATGGCGAATGGG
[124 nt withheld, positions 9150-9273]
C
[91 nt withheld, positions 9275-9365]
A
[49 nt withheld, positions 9367-9415]
CCTTTGACGTTGGAGTCCACGTTCTTT
[37 nt withheld, positions 9443-9479]
ACCCTATCTCGGTCTATTCTTTTGATTTATAAGGGATTTTGCCGATTTCGGCCTATTGGTTAAAAAATGA
GCTGATTTAACAAAAATTTAACGCGAATTTTAACAAAATATTAACGCTTACAATTT
