Features (pLannotate 1.2.2; 34 found; start..end, strand, type, name):
     27..131     +  promoter       AmpR promoter: bla
    132..992     +  CDS            AmpR: β-lactamase; bla; confers resistance to ampicillin, carbenicillin, and related antibiotics
   1163..1751    +  rep_origin     ori: high-copy-number ColE1/pMB1/pBR322/pUC origin of replication
   1934..2026    +  CDS            lacI (fragment): lac repressor; lacI; The lac repressor binds to the lac operator to inhibit transcription in E. coli. This inhibition can be relieved by adding lactose or isopropyl-β-D-thiogalactopyranoside (IPTG).
   2039..2060    +  protein_bind   CAP binding site: CAP binding activates transcription in the presence of cAMP. E. coli catabolite activator protein
   2075..2105    +  promoter       lac promoter: promoter for the E. coli lac operon
   2113..2129    +  protein_bind   lac operator: The lac repressor binds to the lac operator to inhibit transcription in E. coli. This inhibition can be relieved by adding lactose or isopropyl-β-D-thiogalactopyranoside (IPTG). lac repressor encoded by lacI
   2174..2192    +  promoter       T3 promoter: promoter for bacteriophage T3 RNA polymerase
   2220..2441    +  promoter       RSV promoter: Rous sarcoma virus enhancer/promoter
   2448..2628    +  LTR            5' LTR (truncated): truncated 5' long terminal repeat (LTR) from HIV-1
   2672..2797    +  misc_feature   HIV-1 Ψ: packaging signal of human immunodeficiency virus type 1
   2781..3144    +  CDS            HIV-1 gag (fragment): gag protein from human immunodeficiency virus 1; gag
   3239..3575    +  ncRNA          RRE: Accession: RF00036 - HIV Rev response element
   3900..4000    +  CDS            Rev (fragment): human immunodeficiency virus 1 (HIV-1) Rev protein; rev; enhances nuclear export of unspliced and incompletely spliced viral mRNAs
   4019..4136    +  misc_feature   cPPT/CTS: central polypurine tract and central termination sequence of HIV-1
   4156..4179    -  misc_feature   MCS (fragment): pBluescript multiple cloning site
   4183..4693    +  promoter       hPGK promoter: human phosphoglycerate kinase 1 promoter
   4746..4870    +  protein_bind   attR1: mutant version of attR; recombination site for the Gateway® LR reaction LR Clonase™
   4895..4925    +  promoter       lac UV5 promoter: E. coli lac promoter with an "up" mutation
   4950..4978    +  promoter       cat promoter (fragment): promoter of the E. coli cat gene encoding chloramphenicol acetyltransferase
   4979..5638    +  CDS            CmR: chloramphenicol acetyltransferase; cat; confers resistance to chloramphenicol
   5817..5975    +  CDS            ccdA (fragment): CCDA_ECO57 - Also known as H, letA. Experimental evidence at protein level: Swiss-Prot protein existence level 1. Antitoxin component of a type II toxin-antitoxin (TA) system which inhibits the post-segregational killing (PSK) of plasmid-free cells, also referred to as a plasmid addiction system. Binds to and blocks the activity of CcdB; will also remove bound CcdB protein from the CcdB-GyrA complex by forming a CcdA-CcdB complex, a process termed rejuvenation. Functions as a transcriptional corepressor for the ccdAB operon, repression also requires CcdB (By similarity). From Escherichia coli
   5980..6282    +  CDS            ccdB: CCDB_ECOLI - Also known as G, letB, letD. Experimental evidence at protein level: Swiss-Prot protein existence level 1. Toxic component of a type II toxin-antitoxin (TA) system, functioning in plasmid maintainence. Responsible for the post- segregational killing (PSK) of plasmid-free cells, also referred to as a plasmid addiction system. Half-life of over 2 hours. Cell killing by CcdB is accompanied by filamentation, defects in chromosome and plasmid segregation, defects in cell division, formation of anucleate cells, decreased DNA synthesis and plasmid loss. Interferes with the activity of DN
   6326..6450    -  protein_bind   attR2: mutant version of attR; recombination site for the Gateway® LR reaction LR Clonase™
   6481..7069    +  misc_feature   WPRE: woodchuck hepatitis virus posttranscriptional regulatory element
   7083..7582    +  promoter       PGK promoter: mouse phosphoglycerate kinase 1 promoter
   7603..8202    +  CDS            PuroR: puromycin N-acetyltransferase; pac from Streptomyces alboniger; confers resistance to puromycin
   8270..8338    +  CDS            nef (fragment): NEF_HV1Z2 - Experimental evidence at protein level: Swiss-Prot protein existence level 1. Extracellular Nef protein targets CD4(+) T-lymphocytes for apoptosis by interacting with CXCR4 surface receptors. From Human immunodeficiency virus type 1 group M subtype D (isolate Z2/CDC-Z34) (HIV-1).
   8340..8573    +  LTR            3' LTR (ΔU3): self-inactivating 3' long terminal repeat (LTR) from HIV-1
   8645..8766    +  polyA_signal   SV40 poly(A) signal: SV40 polyadenylation signal
   8785..8920    +  rep_origin     SV40 ori: SV40 origin of replication
   8953..8971    -  promoter       T7 promoter: promoter for bacteriophage T7 RNA polymerase
   8979..9134    +  CDS            lacZα (fragment): LacZα fragment of β-galactosidase; lacZ fragment
   9142..9597    +  rep_origin     f1 ori (sequence partly withheld): f1 bacteriophage origin of replication; arrow indicates direction of (+) strand synthesis
>Addgene plasmid #19068 | pLenti PGK Puro DEST (w529-2) | analyzer sequence | sequence record 8928
CAGGTGGCACTTTTCGGGGAAATGTGCGCGGAACCCCTATTTGTTTATTTTTCTAAATACATTCAAATAT
GTATCCGCTCATGAGACAATAACCCTGATAAATGCTTCAATAATATTGAAAAAGGAAGAGTATGAGTATT
CAACATTTCCGTGTCGCCCTTATTCCCTTTTTTGCGGCATTTTGCCTTCCTGTTTTTGCTCACCCAGAAA
CGCTGGTGAAAGTAAAAGATGCTGAAGATCAGTTGGGTGCACGAGTGGGTTACATCGAACTGGATCTCAA
CAGCGGTAAGATCCTTGAGAGTTTTCGCCCCGAAGAACGTTTTCCAATGATGAGCACTTTTAAAGTTCTG
CTATGTGGCGCGGTATTATCCCGTATTGACGCCGGGCAAGAGCAACTCGGTCGCCGCATACACTATTCTC
AGAATGACTTGGTTGAGTACTCACCAGTCACAGAAAAGCATCTTACGGATGGCATGACAGTAAGAGAATT
ATGCAGTGCTGCCATAACCATGAGTGATAACACTGCGGCCAACTTACTTCTGACAACGATCGGAGGACCG
AAGGAGCTAACCGCTTTTTTGCACAACATGGGGGATCATGTAACTCGCCTTGATCGTTGGGAACCGGAGC
TGAATGAAGCCATACCAAACGACGAGCGTGACACCACGATGCCTGTAGCAATGGCAACAACGTTGCGCAA
ACTATTAACTGGCGAACTACTTACTCTAGCTTCCCGGCAACAATTAATAGACTGGATGGAGGCGGATAAA
GTTGCAGGACCACTTCTGCGCTCGGCCCTTCCGGCTGGCTGGTTTATTGCTGATAAATCTGGAGCCGGTG
AGCGTGGGTCTCGCGGTATCATTGCAGCACTGGGGCCAGATGGTAAGCCCTCCCGTATCGTAGTTATCTA
CACGACGGGGAGTCAGGCAACTATGGATGAACGAAATAGACAGATCGCTGAGATAGGTGCCTCACTGATT
AAGCATTGGTAACTGTCAGACCAAGTTTACTCATATATACTTTAGATTGATTTAAAACTTCATTTTTAAT
TTAAAAGGATCTAGGTGAAGATCCTTTTTGATAATCTCATGACCAAAATCCCTTAACGTGAGTTTTCGTT
CCACTGAGCGTCAGACCCCGTAGAAAAGATCAAAGGATCTTCTTGAGATCCTTTTTTTCTGCGCGTAATC
TGCTGCTTGCAAACAAAAAAACCACCGCTACCAGCGGTGGTTTGTTTGCCGGATCAAGAGCTACCAACTC
TTTTTCCGAAGGTAACTGGCTTCAGCAGAGCGCAGATACCAAATACTGTCCTTCTAGTGTAGCCGTAGTT
AGGCCACCACTTCAAGAACTCTGTAGCACCGCCTACATACCTCGCTCTGCTAATCCTGTTACCAGTGGCT
GCTGCCAGTGGCGATAAGTCGTGTCTTACCGGGTTGGACTCAAGACGATAGTTACCGGATAAGGCGCAGC
GGTCGGGCTGAACGGGGGGTTCGTGCACACAGCCCAGCTTGGAGCGAACGACCTACACCGAACTGAGATA
CCTACAGCGTGAGCTATGAGAAAGCGCCACGCTTCCCGAAGGGAGAAAGGCGGACAGGTATCCGGTAAGC
GGCAGGGTCGGAACAGGAGAGCGCACGAGGGAGCTTCCAGGGGGAAACGCCTGGTATCTTTATAGTCCTG
TCGGGTTTCGCCACCTCTGACTTGAGCGTCGATTTTTGTGATGCTCGTCAGGGGGGCGGAGCCTATGGAA
AAACGCCAGCAACGCGGCCTTTTTACGGTTCCTGGCCTTTTGCTGGCCTTTTGCTCACATGTTCTTTCCT
GCGTTATCCCCTGATTCTGTGGATAACCGTATTACCGCCTTTGAGTGAGCTGATACCGCTCGCCGCAGCC
GAACGACCGAGCGCAGCGAGTCAGTGAGCGAGGAAGCGGAAGAGCGCCCAATACGCAAACCGCCTCTCCC
CGCGCGTTGGCCGATTCATTAATGCAGCTGGCACGACAGGTTTCCCGACTGGAAAGCGGGCAGTGAGCGC
AACGCAATTAATGTGAGTTAGCTCACTCATTAGGCACCCCAGGCTTTACACTTTATGCTTCCGGCTCGTA
TGTTGTGTGGAATTGTGAGCGGATAACAATTTCACACAGGAAACAGCTATGACCATGATTACGCCAAGCG
CGCAATTAACCCTCACTAAAGGGAACAAAAGCTGGAGCTGCAAGCTTAATGTAGTCTTATGCAATACTCT
TGTAGTCTTGCAACATGGTAACGATGAGTTAGCAACATGCCTTACAAGGAGAGAAAAAGCACCGTGCATG
CCGATTGGTGGAAGTAAGGTGGTACGATCGTGCCTTATTAGGAAGGCAACAGACGGGTCTGACATGGATT
GGACGAACCACTGAATTGCCGCATTGCAGAGATATTGTATTTAAGTGCCTAGCTCGATACAATAAACGGG
TCTCTCTGGTTAGACCAGATCTGAGCCTGGGAGCTCTCTGGCTAACTAGGGAACCCACTGCTTAAGCCTC
AATAAAGCTTGCCTTGAGTGCTTCAAGTAGTGTGTGCCCGTCTGTTGTGTGACTCTGGTAACTAGAGATC
CCTCAGACCCTTTTAGTCAGTGTGGAAAATCTCTAGCAGTGGCGCCCGAACAGGGACCTGAAAGCGAAAG
GGAAACCAGAGCTCTCTCGACGCAGGACTCGGCTTGCTGAAGCGCGCACGGCAAGAGGCGAGGGGCGGCG
ACTGGTGAGTACGCCAAAAATTTTGACTAGCGGAGGCTAGAAGGAGAGAGATGGGTGCGAGAGCGTCAGT
ATTAAGCGGGGGAGAATTAGATCGCGATGGGAAAAAATTCGGTTAAGGCCAGGGGGAAAGAAAAAATATA
AATTAAAACATATAGTATGGGCAAGCAGGGAGCTAGAACGATTCGCAGTTAATCCTGGCCTGTTAGAAAC
ATCAGAAGGCTGTAGACAAATACTGGGACAGCTACAACCATCCCTTCAGACAGGATCAGAAGAACTTAGA
TCATTATATAATACAGTAGCAACCCTCTATTGTGTGCATCAAAGGATAGAGATAAAAGACACCAAGGAAG
CTTTAGACAAGATAGAGGAAGAGCAAAACAAAAGTAAGACCACCGCACAGCAAGCGGCCGCTGATCTTCA
GACCTGGAGGAGGAGATATGAGGGACAATTGGAGAAGTGAATTATATAAATATAAAGTAGTAAAAATTGA
ACCATTAGGAGTAGCACCCACCAAGGCAAAGAGAAGAGTGGTGCAGAGAGAAAAAAGAGCAGTGGGAATA
GGAGCTTTGTTCCTTGGGTTCTTGGGAGCAGCAGGAAGCACTATGGGCGCAGCCTCAATGACGCTGACGG
TACAGGCCAGACAATTATTGTCTGGTATAGTGCAGCAGCAGAACAATTTGCTGAGGGCTATTGAGGCGCA
ACAGCATCTGTTGCAACTCACAGTCTGGGGCATCAAGCAGCTCCAGGCAAGAATCCTGGCTGTGGAAAGA
TACCTAAAGGATCAACAGCTCCTGGGGATTTGGGGTTGCTCTGGAAAACTCATTTGCACCACTGCTGTGC
CTTGGAATGCTAGTTGGAGTAATAAATCTCTGGAACAGATTTGGAATCACACGACCTGGATGGAGTGGGA
CAGAGAAATTAACAATTACACAAGCTTAATACACTCCTTAATTGAAGAATCGCAAAACCAGCAAGAAAAG
AATGAACAAGAATTATTGGAATTAGATAAATGGGCAAGTTTGTGGAATTGGTTTAACATAACAAATTGGC
TGTGGTATATAAAATTATTCATAATGATAGTAGGAGGCTTGGTAGGTTTAAGAATAGTTTTTGCTGTACT
TTCTATAGTGAATAGAGTTAGGCAGGGATATTCACCATTATCGTTTCAGACCCACCTCCCAACCCCGAGG
GGACCCGACAGGCCCGAAGGAATAGAAGAAGAAGGTGGAGAGAGAGACAGAGACAGATCCATTCGATTAG
TGAACGGATCTCGACGGTATCGGTTAACTTTTAAAAGAAAAGGGGGGATTGGGGGGTACAGTGCAGGGGA
AAGAATAGTAGACATAATAGCAACAGACATACAAACTAAAGAATTACAAAAACAAATTACAAAAATTCAA
AATTTTATCGATCACGAGACTAGCCTCGAGAAGCTTGATATCGAATTCCCACGGGGTTGGGGTTGCGCCT
TTTCCAAGGCAGCCCTGGGTTTGCGCAGGGACGCGGCTGCTCTGGGCGTGGTTCCGGGAAACGCAGCGGC
GCCGACCCTGGGTCTCGCACATTCTTCACGTCCGTTCGCAGCGTCACCCGGATCTTCGCCGCTACCCTTG
TGGGCCCCCCGGCGACGCTTCCTGCTCCGCCCCTAAGTCGGGAAGGTTCCTTGCGGTTCGCGGCGTGCCG
GACGTGACAAACGGAAGCCGCACGTCTCACTAGTACCCTCGCAGACGGACAGCGCCAGGGAGCAATGGCA
GCGCGCCGACCGCGATGGGCTGTGGCCAATAGCGGCTGCTCAGCGGGGCGCGCCGAGAGCAGCGGCCGGG
AAGGGGCGGTGCGGGAGGCGGGGTGTGGGGCGGTAGTGTGGGCCCTGTTCCTGCCCGCGCGGTGTTCCGC
ATTCTGCAAGCCTCCGGAGCGCACGTCGGCAGTCGGCTCCCTCGTTGACCGAATCACCGACCTCTCTCCC
CAGGGGGATCACCGGTCGTCGACTAGTCCAGTGTGGTGGAATTCTGCAGATATCAACAAGTTTGTACAAA
AAAGCTGAACGAGAAACGTAAAATGATATAAATATCAATATATTAAATTAGATTTTGCATAAAAAACAGA
CTACATAATACTGTAAAACACAACATATCCAGTCACTATGGCGGCCGCATTAGGCACCCCAGGCTTTACA
CTTTATGCTTCCGGCTCGTATAATGTGTGGATTTTGAGTTAGGATCCGGCGAGATTTTCAGGAGCTAAGG
AAGCTAAAATGGAGAAAAAAATCACTGGATATACCACCGTTGATATATCCCAATGGCATCGTAAAGAACA
TTTTGAGGCATTTCAGTCAGTTGCTCAATGTACCTATAACCAGACCGTTCAGCTGGATATTACGGCCTTT
TTAAAGACCGTAAAGAAAAATAAGCACAAGTTTTATCCGGCCTTTATTCACATTCTTGCCCGCCTGATGA
ATGCTCATCCGGAATTCCGTATGGCAATGAAAGACGGTGAGCTGGTGATATGGGATAGTGTTCACCCTTG
TTACACCGTTTTCCATGAGCAAACTGAAACGTTTTCATCGCTCTGGAGTGAATACCACGACGATTTCCGG
CAGTTTCTACACATATATTCGCAAGATGTGGCGTGTTACGGTGAAAACCTGGCCTATTTCCCTAAAGGGT
TTATTGAGAATATGTTTTTCGTCTCAGCCAATCCCTGGGTGAGTTTCACCAGTTTTGATTTAAACGTGGC
CAATATGGACAACTTCTTCGCCCCCGTTTTCACCATGGGCAAATATTATACGCAAGGCGACAAGGTGCTG
ATGCCGCTGGCGATTCAGGTTCATCATGCCGTCTGTGATGGCTTCCATGTCGGCAGAATGCTTAATGAAT
TACAACAGTACTGCGATGAGTGGCAGGGCGGGGCGTAAAGATCTGGATCCGGCTTACTAAAAGCCAGATA
ACAGTATGCGTATTTGCGCGCTGATTTTTGCGGTATAAGAATATATACTGATATGTATACCCGAAGTATG
TCAAAAAGAGGTGTGCTATGAAGCAGCGTATTACAGTGACAGTTGACAGCGACAGCTATCAGTTGCTCAA
GGCATATATGATGTCAATATCTCCGGTCTGGTAAGCACAACCATGCAGAATGAAGCCCGTCGTCTGCGTG
CCGAACGCTGGAAAGCGGAAAATCAGGAAGGGATGGCTGAGGTCGCCCGGTTTATTGAAATGAACGGCTC
TTTTGCTGACGAGAACAGGGACTGGTGAAATGCAGTTTAAGGTTTACACCTATAAAAGAGAGAGCCGTTA
TCGTCTGTTTGTGGATGTACAGAGTGATATTATTGACACGCCCGGGCGACGGATGGTGATCCCCCTGGCC
AGTGCACGTCTGCTGTCAGATAAAGTCTCCCGTGAACTTTACCCGGTGGTGCATATCGGGGATGAAAGCT
GGCGCATGATGACCACCGATATGGCCAGTGTGCCGGTCTCCGTTATCGGGGAAGAAGTGGCTGATCTCAG
CCACCGCGAAAATGACATCAAAAACGCCATTAACCTGATGTTCTGGGGAATATAAATGTCAGGCTCCGTT
ATACACAGCCAGTCTGCAGGTCGACCATAGTGACTGGATATGTTGTGTTTTACAGTATTATGTAGTCTGT
TTTTTATGCAAAATCTAATTTAATATATTGATATTTATATCATTTTACGTTTCTCGTTCAGCTTTCTTGT
ACAAAGTGGTTGATATCCAGCACAGTGGCGGCCGCTCGACAATCAACCTCTGGATTACAAAATTTGTGAA
AGATTGACTGGTATTCTTAACTATGTTGCTCCTTTTACGCTATGTGGATACGCTGCTTTAATGCCTTTGT
ATCATGCTATTGCTTCCCGTATGGCTTTCATTTTCTCCTCCTTGTATAAATCCTGGTTGCTGTCTCTTTA
TGAGGAGTTGTGGCCCGTTGTCAGGCAACGTGGCGTGGTGTGCACTGTGTTTGCTGACGCAACCCCCACT
GGTTGGGGCATTGCCACCACCTGTCAGCTCCTTTCCGGGACTTTCGCTTTCCCCCTCCCTATTGCCACGG
CGGAACTCATCGCCGCCTGCCTTGCCCGCTGCTGGACAGGGGCTCGGCTGTTGGGCACTGACAATTCCGT
GGTGTTGTCGGGGAAGCTGACGTCCTTTCCATGGCTGCTCGCCTGTGTTGCCACCTGGATTCTGCGCGGG
ACGTCCTTCTGCTACGTCCCTTCGGCCCTCAATCCAGCGGACCTTCCTTCCCGCGGCCTGCTGCCGGCTC
TGCGGCCTCTTCCGCGTCTTCGCCTTCGCCCTCAGACGAGTCGGATCTCCCTTTGGGCCGCCTCCCCGCC
TGGAATTCTACCGGGTAGGGGAGGCGCTTTTCCCAAGGCAGTCTGGAGCATGCGCTTTAGCAGCCCCGCT
GGGCACTTGGCGCTACACAAGTGGCCTCTGGCCTCGCACACATTCCACATCCACCGGTAGGCGCCAACCG
GCTCCGTTCTTTGGTGGCCCCTTCGCGCCACCTTCTACTCCTCCCCTAGTCAGGAAGTTCCCCCCCGCCC
CGCAGCTCGCGTCGTGCAGGACGTGACAAATGGAAGTAGCACGTCTCACTAGTCTCGTGCAGATGGACAG
CACCGCTGAGCAATGGAAGCGGGTAGGCCTTTGGGGCAGCGGCCAATAGCAGCTTTGCTCCTTCGCTTTC
TGGGCTCAGAGGCTGGGAAGGGGTGGGTCCGGGGGCGGGCTCAGGGGCGGGCTCAGGGGCGGGGCGGGCG
CCCGAAGGTCCTCCGGAGGCCCGGCATTCTGCACGCTTCAAAAGCGCACGTCTGCCGCGCTGTTCTCCTC
TTCCTCATCTCCGGGCCTTTCGACCTGCAGCCCAAGCTTACCATGACCGAGTACAAGCCCACGGTGCGCC
TCGCCACCCGCGACGACGTCCCCAGGGCCGTACGCACCCTCGCCGCCGCGTTCGCCGACTACCCCGCCAC
GCGCCACACCGTCGATCCGGACCGCCACATCGAGCGGGTCACCGAGCTGCAAGAACTCTTCCTCACGCGC
GTCGGGCTCGACATCGGCAAGGTGTGGGTCGCGGACGACGGCGCCGCGGTGGCGGTCTGGACCACGCCGG
AGAGCGTCGAAGCGGGGGCGGTGTTCGCCGAGATCGGCCCGCGCATGGCCGAGTTGAGCGGTTCCCGGCT
GGCCGCGCAGCAACAGATGGAAGGCCTCCTGGCGCCGCACCGGCCCAAGGAGCCCGCGTGGTTCCTGGCC
ACCGTCGGCGTCTCGCCCGACCACCAGGGCAAGGGTCTGGGCAGCGCCGTCGTGCTCCCCGGAGTGGAGG
CGGCCGAGCGCGCCGGGGTGCCCGCCTTCCTGGAGACCTCCGCGCCCCGCAACCTCCCCTTCTACGAGCG
GCTCGGCTTCACCGTCACCGCCGACGTCGAGGTGCCCGAAGGACCGCGCACCTGGTGCATGACCCGCAAG
CCCGGTGCCTGACGCCCGCCCCACGACCCGCAGCGCCCGACCGAAAGGAGCGCACGACCCCATGCATCTC
GAGGGCCCGGTACCTTTAAGACCAATGACTTACAAGGCAGCTGTAGATCTTAGCCACTTTTTAAAAGAAA
AGGGGGGACTGGAAGGGCTAGCTCACTCCCAACGAAGACAAGATCTGCTTTTTGCTTGTACTGGGTCTCT
CTGGTTAGACCAGATCTGAGCCTGGGAGCTCTCTGGCTGCCTAGGGAACCCACTGCTTAAGCCTCAATAA
AGCTTGCCTTGAGTGCTTCAAGTAGTGTGTGCCCGTCTGTTGTGTGACTCTGGTAACTAGAGATCCCTCA
GACCCTTTTAGTCAGTGTGGAAAATCTCTAGCAGTAGTAGTTCATGTCATCTTATTATTCAGTATTTATA
ACTTGCAAAGAAATGAATATCAGAGAGTGAGAGGAACTTGTTTATTGCAGCTTATAATGGTTACAAATAA
AGCAATAGCATCACAAATTTCACAAATAAAGCATTTTTTTCACTGCATTCTAGTTGTGGTTTGTCCAAAC
TCATCAATGTATCTTATCATGTCTGGCTCTAGCTATCCCGCCCCTAACTCCGCCCAGTTCCGCCCATTCT
CCGCCCCATGGCTGACTAATTTTTTTTATTTATGCAGAGGCCGAGGCCGCCTCGGCCTCTGAGCTATTCC
AGAAGTAGTGAGGAGGCTTTTTTGGAGGCCTAGGCTTTTGCGTCGAGACGTACCCAATTCGCCCTATAGT
GAGTCGTATTACGCGCGCTCACTGGCCGTCGTTTTACAACGTCGTGACTGGGAAAACCCTGGCGTTACCC
AACTTAATCGCCTTGCAGCACATCCCCCTTTCGCCAGCTGGCGTAATAGCGAAGAGGCCCGCACCGATCG
CCCTTCCCAACAGTTGCGCAGCCTGAATGGCGAATGGCGCG
[124 nt withheld, positions 9142-9265]
C
[91 nt withheld, positions 9267-9357]
A
[49 nt withheld, positions 9359-9407]
CCTTTGACGTTGGAGTCCACGTTCTTT
[37 nt withheld, positions 9435-9471]
ACCCTATCTCGGTCTATTCTTTTGATTTATAAGGGATTTTGCCGATTTCGGCCTATTGGTTAAAAAATGA
GCTGATTTAACAAAAATTTAACGCGAATTTTAACAAAATATTAACGTTTACAATTTCC
