>Addgene plasmid #19068 | pLenti PGK Puro DEST (w529-2) | addgene partial sequence | sequence record 140413 | ccdB-Fwd 5'-GCATGATGACCACCGATATG-3'
GTGGCTGATCTCAGCCACCGCGAAAATGACATCAAAAACGCCATTAACCTGATGTTCTGGGGAATATAAA
TGTCAGGCTCCCTTATACACAGCCAGTCTGCAGGTCGACCATAGTGACTGGATATGTTGTGTTTTACAGT
ATTATGTAGTCTGTTTTTTATGCAAAATCTAATTTAATATATTGATATTTATATCATTTTACGTTTCTCG
TTCAGCTTTCTTGTACAAAGTGGTTGATATCCAGCACAGTGGCGGCCGCTCGACAATCAACCTCTGGATT
ACAAAATTTGTGAAAGATTGACTGGTATTCTTAACTATGTTGCTCCTTTTACGCTATGTGGATACGCTGC
TTTAATGCCTTTGTATCATGCTATTGCTTCCCGTATGGCTTTCATTTTCTCCTCCTTGTATAAATCCTGG
TTGCTGTCTCTTTATGAGGAGTTGTGGCCCGTTGTCAGGCAACGTGGCGTGGTGTGCA
