>Addgene plasmid #19068 | pLenti PGK Puro DEST (w529-2) | addgene partial sequence | sequence record 140414 | CAT-R 5'-GCAACTGACTGAAATGCCTC-3'
TATCAACGGTGGTATATCCAGTGATTTTTTTCTCCATTTTAGCTTCCTTAGCTCCTGAAAATCTCGACGG
ATCCTAACTCAAAATCCACACATTATACGAGCCGGAAGCATAAAGTGTAAAGCCTGGGGTGCCTAATGCG
GCCGCCATAGTGACTGGATATGTTGTGTTTTACAGTATTATGTAGTCTGTTTTTTATGCAAAATCTAATT
TAATATATTGATATTTATATCATTTTACGTTTCTCGTTCAGCTTTTTTGTACAAACTTGTTGATATCTGC
AGAATTCCACCACACTGGACTAGTCGACGA
